>Addgene plasmid #91680 | pPN151 | addgene full sequence | sequence record 180483 | Addgene NGS Result
GAGGGCCTATTTCCCATGATTCCTTCATATTTGCATATACGATACAAGGCTGTTAGAGAGATAATTGGAA
TTAATTTGACTGTAAACACAAAGATATTAGTACAAAATACGTGACGTAGAAAGTAATAATTTCTTGGGTA
GTTTGCAGTTTTAAAATTATGTTTTAAAATGGACTATCATATGCTTACCGTAACTTGAAAGTATTTCGAT
TTCTTGGCTTTATATATCTTGTGGAAAGGACGAAACACCGGGAGCTGTTCCAGGAGATGTGTTTTAGAGC
TAGAAATAGCAAGTTAAAATAAGGCTAGTCCGTTATCAACTTGAAAAAGTGGCACCGAGTCGGTGCTTTT
TTAAGCTTGGCGTAATCATGGTCATAGCTGTTTCCTGTGTGAAATTGTTATCCGCTCACAATTCCACACA
ACATACGAGCCGGAAGCATAAAGTGTAAAGCCTGGGGTGCCTAATGAGTGAGCTAACTCACATTAATTGC
GTTGCGCTCACTGCCCGCTTTCCAGTCGGGAAACCTGTCGTGCCAGCTGCATTAATGAATCGGCCAACGC
GCGGGGAGAGGCGGTTTGCGTATTGGGCGCTCTTCCGCTTCCTCGCTCACTGACTCGCTGCGCTCGGTCG
TTCGGCTGCGGCGAGCGGTATCAGCTCACTCAAAGGCGGTAATACGGTTATCCACAGAATCAGGGGATAA
CGCAGGAAAGAACATGTGAGCAAAAGGCCAGCAAAAGGCCAGGAACCGTAAAAAGGCCGCGTTGCTGGCG
TTTTTCCATAGGCTCCGCCCCCCTGACGAGCATCACAAAAATCGACGCTCAAGTCAGAGGTGGCGAAACC
CGACAGGACTATAAAGATACCAGGCGTTTCCCCCTGGAAGCTCCCTCGTGCGCTCTCCTGTTCCGACCCT
GCCGCTTACCGGATACCTGTCCGCCTTTCTCCCTTCGGGAAGCGTGGCGCTTTCTCATAGCTCACGCTGT
AGGTATCTCAGTTCGGTGTAGGTCGTTCGCTCCAAGCTGGGCTGTGTGCACGAACCCCCCGTTCAGCCCG
ACCGCTGCGCCTTATCCGGTAACTATCGTCTTGAGTCCAACCCGGTAAGACACGACTTATCGCCACTGGC
AGCAGCCACTGGTAACAGGATTAGCAGAGCGAGGTATGTAGGCGGTGCTACAGAGTTCTTGAAGTGGTGG
CCTAACTACGGCTACACTAGAAGAACAGTATTTGGTATCTGCGCTCTGCTGAAGCCAGTTACCTTCGGAA
AAAGAGTTGGTAGCTCTTGATCCGGCAAACAAACCACCGCTGGTAGCGGTGGTTTTTTTGTTTGCAAGCA
GCAGATTACGCGCAGAAAAAAAGGATCTCAAGAAGATCCTTTGATCTTTTCTACGGGGTCTGACGCTCAG
TGGAACGAAAACTCACGTTAAGGGATTTTGGTCATGAGATTATCAAAAAGGATCTTCACCTAGATCCTTT
TAAATTAAAAATGAAGTTTTAAATCAATCTAAAGTATATATGAGTAAACTTGGTCTGACAGTTACCAATG
CTTAATCAGTGAGGCACCTATCTCAGCGATCTGTCTATTTCGTTCATCCATAGTTGCCTGACTCCCCGTC
GTGTAGATAACTACGATACGGGAGGGCTTACCATCTGGCCCCAGTGCTGCAATGATACCGCGAGACCCAC
GCTCACCGGCTCCAGATTTATCAGCAATAAACCAGCCAGCCGGAAGGGCCGAGCGCAGAAGTGGTCCTGC
AACTTTATCCGCCTCCATCCAGTCTATTAATTGTTGCCGGGAAGCTAGAGTAAGTAGTTCGCCAGTTAAT
AGTTTGCGCAACGTTGTTGCCATTGCTACAGGCATCGTGGTGTCACGCTCGTCGTTTGGTATGGCTTCAT
TCAGCTCCGGTTCCCAACGATCAAGGCGAGTTACATGATCCCCCATGTTGTGCAAAAAAGCGGTTAGCTC
CTTCGGTCCTCCGATCGTTGTCAGAAGTAAGTTGGCCGCAGTGTTATCACTCATGGTTATGGCAGCACTG
CATAATTCTCTTACTGTCATGCCATCCGTAAGATGCTTTTCTGTGACTGGTGAGTACTCAACCAAGTCAT
TCTGAGAATAGTGTATGCGGCGACCGAGTTGCTCTTGCCCGGCGTCAATACGGGATAATACCGCGCCACA
TAGCAGAACTTTAAAAGTGCTCATCATTGGAAAACGTTCTTCGGGGCGAAAACTCTCAAGGATCTTACCG
CTGTTGAGATCCAGTTCGATGTAACCCACTCGTGCACCCAACTGATCTTCAGCATCTTTTACTTTCACCA
GCGTTTCTGGGTGAGCAAAAACAGGAAGGCAAAATGCCGCAAAAAAGGGAATAAGGGCGACACGGAAATG
TTGAATACTCATACTCTTCCTTTTTCAATATTATTGAAGCATTTATCAGGGTTATTGTCTCATGAGCGGA
TACATATTTGAATGTATTTAGAAAAATAAACAAATAGGGGTTCCGCGCACATTTCCCCGAAAAGTGCCAC
CTGACGTCTAAGAAACCATTATTATCATGACATTAACCTATAAAAATAGGCGTATCACGAGGCCCTTTCG
TCTCGCGCGTTTCGGTGATGACGGTGAAAACCTCTGACACATGCAGCTCCCGGAGACGGTCACAGCTTGT
CTGTAAGCGGATGCCGGGAGCAGACAAGCCCGTCAGGGCGCGTCAGCGGGTGTTGGCGGGTGTCGGGGCT
GGCTTAACTATGCGGCATCAGAGCAGATTGTACTGAGAGTGCACCATATGCGGTGTGAAATACCGCACAG
ATGCGTAAGGAGAAAATACCGCATCAGGCGCCATTCGCCATTCAGGCTGCGCAACTGTTGGGAAGGGCGA
TCGGTGCGGGCCTCTTCGCTATTACGCCAGCTGGCGAAAGGGGGATGTGCTGCAAGGCGATTAAGTTGGG
TAACGCCAGGGTTTTCCCAGTCACGACGTTGTAAAACGACGGCCAGTGAATTCGAGCTCGGTACCCGGGG
ATCCGTTAATTAA
Features (pLannotate 1.2.2; 13 found; start..end, strand, type, name):
      1..241     +  promoter       U6 promoter: RNA polymerase III promoter for human U6 snRNA
    271..346     +  misc_RNA       gRNA scaffold: guide RNA scaffold for the Streptococcus pyogenes CRISPR/Cas9 system
    395..411     -  protein_bind   lac operator: The lac repressor binds to the lac operator to inhibit transcription in E. coli. This inhibition can be relieved by adding lactose or isopropyl-β-D-thiogalactopyranoside (IPTG). lac repressor encoded by lacI
    419..449     -  promoter       lac promoter: promoter for the E. coli lac operon
    464..485     -  protein_bind   CAP binding site: CAP binding activates transcription in the presence of cAMP. E. coli catabolite activator protein
    498..590     -  CDS            lacI (fragment): lac repressor; lacI; The lac repressor binds to the lac operator to inhibit transcription in E. coli. This inhibition can be relieved by adding lactose or isopropyl-β-D-thiogalactopyranoside (IPTG).
    773..1361    -  rep_origin     ori: high-copy-number ColE1/pMB1/pBR322/pUC origin of replication
   1532..2392    -  CDS            AmpR: β-lactamase; bla; confers resistance to ampicillin, carbenicillin, and related antibiotics
   2393..2497    -  promoter       AmpR promoter: bla
   2592..2627    +  CDS            rop (fragment): Rop protein, which maintains plasmids at low copy number; rop
   2729..2828    +  misc_feature   bom (fragment): basis of mobility region from pBR322
   2834..2991    -  CDS            lacZα (fragment): LacZα fragment of β-galactosidase; lacZ fragment
   2988..3014    +  misc_feature   MCS (fragment): pUC18/19 multiple cloning site
