[The description below was written by a language model from this plasmid's Addgene catalogue record and pLannotate feature annotations shown in this document.]
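Description:
pPN151 is a small (about 3.0 kb) CRISPR guide RNA expression plasmid built on a pUC19 backbone carrying a U6 promoter cassette. It is propagated in E. coli from the high-copy ColE1/pUC origin of replication and selected with ampicillin through the β-lactamase (AmpR) gene and its native promoter. The feature table also picks up remnants of the pUC19 parent: the lac promoter, lac operator and CAP binding site, fragments of lacZα and the multiple cloning site, and short fragments annotated as lacI, rop and bom. These are backbone leftovers and play no part in the plasmid's purpose.

The functional payload is a single Pol III transcription unit. The human U6 snRNA promoter drives a roughly 20-nucleotide spacer directed against human TSNARE1, which sits in the gap between the promoter and the annotated Streptococcus pyogenes Cas9 guide RNA scaffold, giving a complete single guide RNA. The spacer was inserted as an oligonucleotide duplex between two BbsI sites, both destroyed during cloning, as is typical for this type IIS cloning scheme.

The plasmid encodes no Cas9 and has no mammalian selection marker or reporter, so the nuclease must be supplied separately, for example from a co-delivered plasmid. According to the record, it is used to express an sgRNA targeting TSNARE1, and it comes from work on scaled CRISPR editing of human pluripotent stem cells for studying genes implicated in psychiatric disease.
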