Addgene plasmid #91680: pPN151
Purpose: Express sgRNA targeting human TSNARE1
Depositing lab: Lindy Barrett. Depositing organization: Broad Institute. Publication: A Scaled Framework for CRISPR Editing of Human Pluripotent Stem Cells to Study Psychiatric Disease. Hazelbaker DZ, Beccard A, Bara AM, Dabkowski N, Messana A, Mazzucato P, Lam D, Manning D, Eggan K, Barrett LE. Stem Cell Reports. 2017 Oct 10;9(4):1315-1327. doi: 10.1016/j.stemcr.2017.09.006. PubMed 29020615.
Backbone
  Vector backbone: pUC19-U6 promoter
  Vector type: CRISPR
Growth in bacteria
  Bacterial resistance: Ampicillin, 100 μg/mL
  Growth temperature: 37°C
  Growth strain: DH5alpha
  Copy number: High Copy
Gene/Insert
  Gene/Insert name: TSNARE1 (alt name: NM_145003.4)
  gRNA/shRNA sequence: GGAGCTGTTCCAGGAGATGT
  Species: H. sapiens (human)
  Insert size (bp): 21
  Entrez Gene: TSNARE1
  Promoter: U6
  Cloning method: Restriction Enzyme; 5′ cloning site BbsI (destroyed during cloning); 3′ cloning site BbsI (destroyed during cloning)
  Sequencing primers: 5′ M13F (-21)
Terms and licenses: Academic/Nonprofit Terms; Industry Terms: Not Available to Industry
How to cite: pPN151 was a gift from Lindy Barrett (Addgene plasmid # 91680 ; http://n2t.net/addgene:91680 ; RRID:Addgene_91680)
